Addgene plasmid #190674: pcDNA3.3_SARS2_omicron_BA.2.75
Purpose: expressing SARS-CoV-2 BA.2.75 spike protein for pseudovirus production
Depositing lab: David Nemazee. Depositing organization: Scripps California (The Scripps Research Institute). Publication: Rare, convergent antibodies targeting the stem helix broadly neutralize diverse betacoronaviruses. Dacon C, Peng L, Lin TH, Tucker C, Lee CD, Cong Y, Wang L, Purser L, Cooper AJR, Williams JK, Pyo CW, Yuan M, Kosik I, Hu Z, Zhao M, Mohan D, Peterson M, Skinner J, Dixit S, Kollins E, Huzella L, Perry D, Byrum R, Lembirik S, Murphy M, Zhang Y, Yang ES, Chen M, Leung K, Weinberg RS, Pegu A, Geraghty DE, Davidson E, Doranz BJ, Douagi I, Moir S, Yewdell JW, Schmaljohn C, Crompton PD, Mascola JR, Holbrook MR, Nemazee D, Wilson IA, Tan J. Cell Host Microbe. 2022 Nov 4. pii: S1931-3128(22)00523-6. doi: 10.1016/j.chom.2022.10.010. PubMed 36347257.
Backbone
  Vector backbone: pcDNA3.3
  Backbone size w/o insert (bp): 5500
  Total vector size (bp): 9200
  Vector type: Mammalian Expression
Growth in bacteria
  Bacterial resistance: Ampicillin, 100 μg/mL
  Growth temperature: 37°C
  Growth strain: DH5alpha
  Copy number: High Copy
Gene/Insert
  Gene/Insert name: Spike (alt name: BA.2.75 (omicron variant))
  Species: SARS-CoV-2
  Insert size (bp): 3800
  Mutation: K147E, W152R, F157L, I210V, G257S, D339H, G446S, N460K, Q493R (on the basis of BA.2), c-terminal 18aa deletion
  Entrez Gene: S (a.k.a. GU280_gp02, spike glycoprotein)
  Promoter: CMV
  Cloning method: Restriction Enzyme; 5′ cloning site BamHI (not destroyed); 3′ cloning site XhoI (not destroyed)
  Sequencing primers: 5′ CMV-F; 3′ TK_pA-R
Resource information
  A portion of this plasmid was derived from a plasmid made by: RBD fragment synthesized by Burton lab
Terms and licenses: Academic/Nonprofit Terms; Industry Terms: Not Available to Industry
How to cite: pcDNA3.3_SARS2_omicron_BA.2.75 was a gift from David Nemazee (Addgene plasmid # 190674 ; http://n2t.net/addgene:190674 ; RRID:Addgene_190674)
