[The description below was written by a language model from this plasmid's Addgene catalogue record and pLannotate feature annotations shown in this document.]
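Description:
pcDNA3.3_SARS2_omicron_BA.2.75 is a mammalian expression plasmid of about 9.2 kb, built on the pcDNA3.3 backbone, that encodes the spike glycoprotein of the SARS-CoV-2 Omicron BA.2.75 sublineage. It is propagated in E. coli through a high-copy ColE1/pUC-type origin and selected with ampicillin via the AmpR (β-lactamase) gene. The backbone also carries an f1 phage origin. An SV40 early promoter drives a neomycin phosphotransferase (neo) gene ending in an SV40 polyadenylation signal, a cassette that would allow G418 selection of stably transfected mammalian cells. Short annotated fragments of ble, lacI, bGH poly(A) and bom, along with lac promoter/operator elements, appear to be backbone remnants rather than functional parts.

The spike insert of roughly 3.8 kb was cloned between BamHI and XhoI sites, both retained. It sits downstream of the human cytomegalovirus immediate-early enhancer and promoter, which give strong constitutive transcription in mammalian cells, and is followed by the HSV thymidine kinase polyadenylation signal. Relative to BA.2, the recorded changes are K147E, W152R, F157L, I210V, G257S, D339H, G446S, N460K and Q493R. The coding sequence also lacks the C-terminal 18 amino acids, a truncation commonly used to improve spike incorporation into pseudotyped particles. The record notes that the receptor-binding domain fragment was synthesized by another laboratory.

The stated purpose is expression of BA.2.75 spike for pseudovirus production. In such work the plasmid is typically co-transfected with packaging and reporter constructs, which the record does not name. The associated study concerns broadly neutralizing antibodies against the betacoronavirus spike stem helix, which fits use in neutralization assays against variant spikes.
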