Features (pLannotate 1.2.2; 18 found; start..end, strand, type, name):
      8..387     +  enhancer       CMV enhancer: human cytomegalovirus immediate early enhancer
    388..591     +  promoter       CMV promoter: human cytomegalovirus (CMV) immediate early promoter
    718..4473    +  CDS            S: SPIKE_SARS2 - Experimental evidence at protein level: Swiss-Prot protein existence level 1. [Spike glycoprotein]: May down-regulate host tetherin (BST2) by lysosomal degradation, thereby counteracting its antiviral activity. From Severe acute respiratory syndrome coronavirus 2 (2019-nCoV) (SARS-CoV-2).
   4585..4633    +  polyA_signal   HSV TK poly(A) signal: herpes simplex virus thymidine kinase polyadenylation signal (Cole and Stacy, 1985)
   4724..4740    -  polyA_signal   bGH poly(A) signal (fragment): bovine growth hormone polyadenylation signal
   4835..5263    +  rep_origin     f1 ori (sequence partly withheld): f1 bacteriophage origin of replication; arrow indicates direction of (+) strand synthesis
   5277..5606    +  promoter       SV40 promoter: SV40 enhancer and early promoter
   5673..6464    +  CDS            neo: KKA2_KLEPN - Also known as kan, nptII. Experimental evidence at protein level: Swiss-Prot protein existence level 1. Resistance to kanamycin, neomycin, paromomycin, ribostamycin, butirosin and gentamicin B. From Klebsiella pneumoniae.
   6490..6648    +  CDS            ble (fragment): BLE_KLEPN - Experimental evidence at protein level: Swiss-Prot protein existence level 1. Binding protein with a strong affinity to the bleomycin family of antibiotics. Binds to CL990; an antimitotic-antibiotic compound. From Klebsiella pneumoniae.
   6643..6764    +  polyA_signal   SV40 poly(A) signal: SV40 polyadenylation signal
   6837..6853    -  protein_bind   lac operator: The lac repressor binds to the lac operator to inhibit transcription in E. coli. This inhibition can be relieved by adding lactose or isopropyl-β-D-thiogalactopyranoside (IPTG). lac repressor encoded by lacI
   6861..6891    -  promoter       lac promoter: promoter for the E. coli lac operon
   6906..6927    -  protein_bind   CAP binding site: CAP binding activates transcription in the presence of cAMP. E. coli catabolite activator protein
   6940..7032    -  CDS            lacI (fragment): lac repressor; lacI; The lac repressor binds to the lac operator to inhibit transcription in E. coli. This inhibition can be relieved by adding lactose or isopropyl-β-D-thiogalactopyranoside (IPTG).
   7215..7803    -  rep_origin     ori: high-copy-number ColE1/pMB1/pBR322/pUC origin of replication
   7974..8834    -  CDS            AmpR: β-lactamase; bla; confers resistance to ampicillin, carbenicillin, and related antibiotics
   8835..8939    -  promoter       AmpR promoter: bla
   8998..9050    -  misc_feature   bom (fragment): basis of mobility region from pBR322
>Addgene plasmid #190674 | pcDNA3.3_SARS2_omicron_BA.2.75 | addgene full sequence | sequence record 374543 | Addgene NGS Result
ACGCGTTGACATTGATTATTGACTAGTTATTAATAGTAATCAATTACGGGGTCATTAGTTCATAGCCCAT
ATATGGAGTTCCGCGTTACATAACTTACGGTAAATGGCCCGCCTGGCTGACCGCCCAACGACCCCCGCCC
ATTGACGTCAATAATGACGTATGTTCCCATAGTAACGCCAATAGGGACTTTCCATTGACGTCAATGGGTG
GAGTATTTACGGTAAACTGCCCACTTGGCAGTACATCAAGTGTATCATATGCCAAGTACGCCCCCTATTG
ACGTCAATGACGGTAAATGGCCCGCCTGGCATTATGCCCAGTACATGACCTTATGGGACTTTCCTACTTG
GCAGTACATCTACGTATTAGTCATCGCTATTACCATGGTGATGCGGTTTTGGCAGTACATCAATGGGCGT
GGATAGCGGTTTGACTCACGGGGATTTCCAAGTCTCCACCCCATTGACGTCAATGGGAGTTTGTTTTGGC
ACCAAAATCAACGGGACTTTCCAAAATGTCGTAACAACTCCGCCCCATTGACGCAAATGGGCGGTAGGCG
TGTACGGTGGGAGGTCTATATAAGCAGAGCTCGTTTAGTGAACCGTCAGATCGCCTGGAGACGCCATCCA
CGCTGTTTTGACCTCCATAGAAGACACCGGGACCGATCCAGCCTCCGGACTGAGCTCCTTAAGGTTAACT
CTAGAGAATTCGGATCCATGTTTGTGTTCCTGGTGCTGCTGCCACTGGTGTCCAGCCAGTGTGTGAACCT
GATCACCAGGACCCAATCCTACACCAACTCCTTCACCAGGGGAGTCTACTACCCTGACAAGGTGTTCAGG
TCCTCTGTGCTGCACAGCACCCAGGACCTGTTCCTGCCATTCTTCAGCAATGTGACCTGGTTCCATGCCA
TCCATGTGTCTGGCACCAATGGCACCAAGAGGTTTGACAACCCTGTGCTGCCATTCAATGATGGAGTCTA
CTTTGCCAGCACAGAGAAGAGCAACATCATCAGGGGCTGGATTTTTGGCACCACCCTGGACAGCAAGACC
CAGTCCCTGCTGATTGTGAACAATGCCACCAATGTGGTCATTAAGGTGTGTGAGTTCCAGTTCTGTAATG
ACCCATTCCTGGACGTCTACTACCACGAGAACAACAAGTCCAGGATGGAGTCTGAGCTCAGGGTCTACTC
CTCTGCCAACAACTGTACCTTTGAATATGTGAGCCAACCATTCCTGATGGACTTGGAGGGCAAGCAGGGC
AACTTCAAGAACCTGAGGGAGTTTGTGTTCAAGAACATTGATGGCTACTTCAAGATTTACAGCAAACACA
CACCAGTCAACCTGGGGAGGGACCTGCCACAGGGCTTCTCTGCCTTGGAACCACTGGTGGACCTGCCAAT
TGGCATCAACATCACCAGGTTCCAGACCCTGCTGGCTCTGCACAGGTCCTACCTGACACCTGGAGACTCC
AGCTCTTCATGGACAGCAGGAGCAGCAGCCTACTATGTGGGCTACCTCCAACCAAGGACCTTCCTGCTGA
AATACAATGAGAATGGCACCATCACAGATGCTGTGGACTGTGCCCTGGACCCACTGTCTGAGACCAAGTG
TACCCTGAAATCCTTCACAGTGGAGAAGGGCATCTACCAGACCAGCAACTTCAGGGTCCAACCAACAGAG
AGCATTGTGAGGTTTCCAAACATCACCAACCTGTGTCCATTTCACGAGGTGTTCAATGCCACCAGGTTTG
CCTCTGTCTATGCCTGGAACAGGAAGAGGATTAGCAACTGTGTGGCTGACTACTCTGTGCTCTACAACTT
TGCCCCCTTCTTCGCCTTCAAGTGTTATGGAGTGAGCCCAACCAAACTGAATGACCTGTGTTTCACCAAT
GTCTATGCTGACTCCTTTGTGATTAGGGGAAATGAGGTGAGTCAGATTGCCCCTGGACAAACAGGCAACA
TTGCTGACTACAACTACAAACTGCCTGATGACTTCACAGGCTGTGTGATTGCCTGGAACTCCAACAAGCT
GGACAGCAAGGTGTCAGGCAACTACAACTACCTCTACAGACTGTTCAGGAAGAGCAAGCTGAAACCATTT
GAGAGGGACATCAGCACAGAGATTTACCAGGCTGGCAACAAACCATGTAATGGAGTGGCGGGCTTCAACT
GTTACTTTCCACTCCAGTCCTATGGCTTCAGACCAACCTATGGAGTGGGCCACCAACCATACAGGGTGGT
CGTGCTGTCCTTTGAACTGCTCCATGCCCCTGCCACAGTGTGTGGACCAAAGAAGAGCACCAACCTGGTG
AAGAACAAGTGTGTGAACTTCAACTTCAATGGACTGACAGGCACAGGAGTGCTGACAGAGAGCAACAAGA
AGTTCCTGCCATTCCAACAGTTTGGCAGGGACATTGCTGACACCACAGATGCTGTGAGGGACCCACAGAC
CTTGGAGATTCTGGACATCACACCATGTTCCTTTGGAGGAGTGTCTGTGATTACACCTGGCACCAACACC
AGCAACCAGGTGGCTGTGCTCTACCAGGGTGTGAACTGTACTGAGGTGCCTGTGGCTATCCATGCTGACC
AACTTACACCAACCTGGAGGGTCTACAGCACAGGCAGCAATGTGTTCCAGACCAGGGCTGGCTGTCTGAT
TGGAGCAGAGTATGTGAACAACTCCTATGAGTGTGACATCCCAATTGGAGCAGGCATCTGTGCCTCCTAC
CAGACCCAGACCAAGAGCCATAGGAGGGCAAGGTCTGTGGCAAGCCAGAGCATCATTGCCTACACAATGA
GTCTGGGAGCAGAGAACTCTGTGGCTTACAGCAACAACAGCATTGCCATCCCAACCAACTTCACCATCTC
TGTGACCACAGAAATTCTGCCTGTGAGTATGACCAAGACCTCTGTGGACTGTACAATGTATATCTGTGGA
GACAGCACAGAGTGTAGCAACCTGCTGCTCCAATATGGCTCCTTCTGTACCCAACTTAAGAGGGCTCTGA
CAGGCATTGCTGTGGAACAGGACAAGAACACCCAGGAGGTGTTTGCCCAGGTGAAGCAGATTTACAAGAC
ACCTCCAATCAAGTACTTTGGAGGCTTCAACTTCAGCCAGATTCTGCCTGACCCAAGCAAGCCAAGCAAG
AGGTCCTTCATTGAGGACCTGCTGTTCAACAAGGTGACCCTGGCTGATGCTGGCTTCATCAAGCAATATG
GAGACTGTCTGGGAGACATTGCTGCAAGGGACCTGATTTGTGCCCAGAAGTTCAATGGACTGACCGTGCT
GCCTCCACTGCTGACAGATGAGATGATTGCCCAATACACCTCTGCCCTGCTGGCTGGCACCATCACCTCT
GGCTGGACCTTTGGAGCAGGAGCAGCCCTCCAAATCCCATTTGCTATGCAGATGGCTTACAGGTTCAATG
GCATTGGAGTGACCCAGAATGTGCTCTATGAGAACCAGAAACTGATTGCCAACCAGTTCAACTCTGCCAT
TGGCAAGATTCAGGACTCCCTGTCCAGCACAGCCTCTGCCCTGGGCAAACTCCAAGATGTGGTGAACCAT
AATGCCCAGGCTCTGAACACCCTGGTGAAGCAACTTTCCAGCAAGTTTGGAGCCATCTCCTCTGTGCTGA
ATGACATCCTGAGCAGACTGGACAAGGTGGAGGCTGAGGTCCAGATTGACAGACTGATTACAGGCAGACT
CCAATCCCTCCAAACCTATGTGACCCAACAACTTATCAGGGCTGCTGAGATTAGGGCATCTGCCAACCTG
GCTGCCACCAAGATGAGTGAGTGTGTGCTGGGACAAAGCAAGAGGGTGGACTTCTGTGGCAAGGGCTACC
ACCTGATGAGTTTTCCACAGTCTGCCCCTCATGGAGTGGTGTTCCTGCATGTGACCTATGTGCCTGCCCA
GGAGAAGAACTTCACCACAGCCCCTGCCATCTGCCATGATGGCAAGGCTCACTTTCCAAGGGAGGGAGTG
TTTGTGAGCAATGGCACCCACTGGTTTGTGACCCAGAGGAACTTCTATGAACCACAGATTATCACCACAG
ACAACACCTTTGTGTCTGGCAACTGTGATGTGGTGATTGGCATTGTGAACAACACAGTCTATGACCCACT
CCAACCTGAACTGGACTCCTTCAAGGAGGAACTGGACAAATACTTCAAGAACCACACCAGCCCTGATGTG
GACCTGGGAGACATCTCTGGCATCAATGCCTCTGTGGTGAACATCCAGAAGGAGATTGACAGACTGAATG
AGGTGGCTAAGAACCTGAATGAGTCCCTGATTGACCTCCAAGAACTGGGCAAATATGAACAATACATCAA
GTGGCCATGGTACATCTGGCTGGGCTTCATTGCTGGACTGATTGCCATTGTGATGGTGACCATAATGCTG
TGTTGTATGACCTCCTGTTGTTCCTGTCTGAAAGGCTGTTGTTCCTGTGGCTCCTGTTGTAAGTGACTCG
AGCCATGGAAGCTTGATATCTAACTGACTGAACCGGTGGTACCAAACGGGGGAGGCTAACTGAAACACGG
AAGGAGACAATACCGGAAGGAACCCGCGCTATGACGGCAATAAAAAGACAGAATAAAACGCACGGGTGTT
GGGTCGTTTGTTCATAAACGCGGGGTTCGGTCCCAGGGCTGGCACTCTGTCGATACCCCACCGAGACCCC
ATTGGGGCCAATACGCCCGCGTTTCTTCCTTTTCCCCACCCCACCCCCCAAGTTCGGGTGAAGGCCCAGG
GCTCGCAGCCAACGTCGGGGCGGCAGGCCCTGCCATAGCAGATCTGCGCAGCTGGGGCTCTAGGGGGTAT
CCCC
[124 nt withheld, positions 4835-4958]
C
[91 nt withheld, positions 4960-5050]
A
[49 nt withheld, positions 5052-5100]
CCTTTGACGTTGGAGTCCACGTTCTTT
[37 nt withheld, positions 5128-5164]
ACCCTATCTCGGTCTATTCTTTTGATTTATAAGGGATTTTGCCGATTTCGGCCTATTGGTTAAAAAATGA
GCTGATTTAACAAAAATTTAACGCGAATTAATTCTGTGGAATGTGTGTCAGTTAGGGTGTGGAAAGTCCC
CAGGCTCCCCAGCAGGCAGAAGTATGCAAAGCATGCATCTCAATTAGTCAGCAACCAGGTGTGGAAAGTC
CCCAGGCTCCCCAGCAGGCAGAAGTATGCAAAGCATGCATCTCAATTAGTCAGCAACCATAGTCCCGCCC
CTAACTCCGCCCATCCCGCCCCTAACTCCGCCCAGTTCCGCCCATTCTCCGCCCCATGGCTGACTAATTT
TTTTTATTTATGCAGAGGCCGAGGCCGCCTCTGCCTCTGAGCTATTCCAGAAGTAGTGAGGAGGCTTTTT
TGGAGGCCTAGGCTTTTGCAAAAAGCTCCCGGGAGCTTGTATATCCATTTTCGGATCTGATCAAGAGACA
GGATGAGGATCGTTTCGCATGATTGAACAAGATGGATTGCACGCAGGTTCTCCGGCCGCTTGGGTGGAGA
GGCTATTCGGCTATGACTGGGCACAACAGACAATCGGCTGCTCTGATGCCGCCGTGTTCCGGCTGTCAGC
GCAGGGGCGCCCGGTTCTTTTTGTCAAGACCGACCTGTCCGGTGCCCTGAATGAACTGCAGGACGAGGCA
GCGCGGCTATCGTGGCTGGCCACGACGGGCGTTCCTTGCGCAGCTGTGCTCGACGTTGTCACTGAAGCGG
GAAGGGACTGGCTGCTATTGGGCGAAGTGCCGGGGCAGGATCTCCTGTCATCTCACCTTGCTCCTGCCGA
GAAAGTATCCATCATGGCTGATGCAATGCGGCGGCTGCATACGCTTGATCCGGCTACCTGCCCATTCGAC
CACCAAGCGAAACATCGCATCGAGCGAGCACGTACTCGGATGGAAGCCGGTCTTGTCGATCAGGATGATC
TGGACGAAGAGCATCAGGGGCTCGCGCCAGCCGAACTGTTCGCCAGGCTCAAGGCGCGCATGCCCGACGG
CGAGGATCTCGTCGTGACCCATGGCGATGCCTGCTTGCCGAATATCATGGTGGAAAATGGCCGCTTTTCT
GGATTCATCGACTGTGGCCGGCTGGGTGTGGCGGACCGCTATCAGGACATAGCGTTGGCTACCCGTGATA
TTGCTGAAGAGCTTGGCGGCGAATGGGCTGACCGCTTCCTCGTGCTTTACGGTATCGCCGCTCCCGATTC
GCAGCGCATCGCCTTCTATCGCCTTCTTGACGAGTTCTTCTGAGCGGGACTCTGGGGTTCGCGAAATGAC
CGACCAAGCGACGCCCAACCTGCCATCACGAGATTTCGATTCCACCGCCGCCTTCTATGAAAGGTTGGGC
TTCGGAATCGTTTTCCGGGACGCCGGCTGGATGATCCTCCAGCGCGGGGATCTCATGCTGGAGTTCTTCG
CCCACCCCAACTTGTTTATTGCAGCTTATAATGGTTACAAATAAAGCAATAGCATCACAAATTTCACAAA
TAAAGCATTTTTTTCACTGCATTCTAGTTGTGGTTTGTCCAAACTCATCAATGTATCTTATCATGTCTGT
ATACCGTCGACCTCTAGCTAGAGCTTGGCGTAATCATGGTCATAGCTGTTTCCTGTGTGAAATTGTTATC
CGCTCACAATTCCACACAACATACGAGCCGGAAGCATAAAGTGTAAAGCCTGGGGTGCCTAATGAGTGAG
CTAACTCACATTAATTGCGTTGCGCTCACTGCCCGCTTTCCAGTCGGGAAACCTGTCGTGCCAGCTGCAT
TAATGAATCGGCCAACGCGCGGGGAGAGGCGGTTTGCGTATTGGGCGCTCTTCCGCTTCCTCGCTCACTG
ACTCGCTGCGCTCGGTCGTTCGGCTGCGGCGAGCGGTATCAGCTCACTCAAAGGCGGTAATACGGTTATC
CACAGAATCAGGGGATAACGCAGGAAAGAACATGTGAGCAAAAGGCCAGCAAAAGGCCAGGAACCGTAAA
AAGGCCGCGTTGCTGGCGTTTTTCCATAGGCTCCGCCCCCCTGACGAGCATCACAAAAATCGACGCTCAA
GTCAGAGGTGGCGAAACCCGACAGGACTATAAAGATACCAGGCGTTTCCCCCTGGAAGCTCCCTCGTGCG
CTCTCCTGTTCCGACCCTGCCGCTTACCGGATACCTGTCCGCCTTTCTCCCTTCGGGAAGCGTGGCGCTT
TCTCATAGCTCACGCTGTAGGTATCTCAGTTCGGTGTAGGTCGTTCGCTCCAAGCTGGGCTGTGTGCACG
AACCCCCCGTTCAGCCCGACCGCTGCGCCTTATCCGGTAACTATCGTCTTGAGTCCAACCCGGTAAGACA
CGACTTATCGCCACTGGCAGCAGCCACTGGTAACAGGATTAGCAGAGCGAGGTATGTAGGCGGTGCTACA
GAGTTCTTGAAGTGGTGGCCTAACTACGGCTACACTAGAAGAACAGTATTTGGTATCTGCGCTCTGCTGA
AGCCAGTTACCTTCGGAAAAAGAGTTGGTAGCTCTTGATCCGGCAAACAAACCACCGCTGGTAGCGGTGG
TTTTTTTGTTTGCAAGCAGCAGATTACGCGCAGAAAAAAAGGATCTCAAGAAGATCCTTTGATCTTTTCT
ACGGGGTCTGACGCTCAGTGGAACGAAAACTCACGTTAAGGGATTTTGGTCATGAGATTATCAAAAAGGA
TCTTCACCTAGATCCTTTTAAATTAAAAATGAAGTTTTAAATCAATCTAAAGTATATATGAGTAAACTTG
GTCTGACAGTTACCAATGCTTAATCAGTGAGGCACCTATCTCAGCGATCTGTCTATTTCGTTCATCCATA
GTTGCCTGACTCCCCGTCGTGTAGATAACTACGATACGGGAGGGCTTACCATCTGGCCCCAGTGCTGCAA
TGATACCGCGAGACCCACGCTCACCGGCTCCAGATTTATCAGCAATAAACCAGCCAGCCGGAAGGGCCGA
GCGCAGAAGTGGTCCTGCAACTTTATCCGCCTCCATCCAGTCTATTAATTGTTGCCGGGAAGCTAGAGTA
AGTAGTTCGCCAGTTAATAGTTTGCGCAACGTTGTTGCCATTGCTACAGGCATCGTGGTGTCACGCTCGT
CGTTTGGTATGGCTTCATTCAGCTCCGGTTCCCAACGATCAAGGCGAGTTACATGATCCCCCATGTTGTG
CAAAAAAGCGGTTAGCTCCTTCGGTCCTCCGATCGTTGTCAGAAGTAAGTTGGCCGCAGTGTTATCACTC
ATGGTTATGGCAGCACTGCATAATTCTCTTACTGTCATGCCATCCGTAAGATGCTTTTCTGTGACTGGTG
AGTACTCAACCAAGTCATTCTGAGAATAGTGTATGCGGCGACCGAGTTGCTCTTGCCCGGCGTCAATACG
GGATAATACCGCGCCACATAGCAGAACTTTAAAAGTGCTCATCATTGGAAAACGTTCTTCGGGGCGAAAA
CTCTCAAGGATCTTACCGCTGTTGAGATCCAGTTCGATGTAACCCACTCGTGCACCCAACTGATCTTCAG
CATCTTTTACTTTCACCAGCGTTTCTGGGTGAGCAAAAACAGGAAGGCAAAATGCCGCAAAAAAGGGAAT
AAGGGCGACACGGAAATGTTGAATACTCATACTCTTCCTTTTTCAATATTATTGAAGCATTTATCAGGGT
TATTGTCTCATGAGCGGATACATATTTGAATGTATTTAGAAAAATAAACAAATAGGGGTTCCGCGCACAT
TTCCCCGAAAAGTGCCACCTGACGTCGACGGATCGGGAGATCTCCCGATCCCCTATGGTGCACTCTCAGT
ACAATCTGCTCTGATGCCGCATAGTTAAGCCAGTATCTGCTCCCTGCTTGTGTGTTGGAGGTCGCTGAGT
AGTGCGCGAGCAAAATTTAAGCTACAACAAGGCAAGGCTTGACCGACAATTGCATGAAGAATCTGCTTAG
GGTTAGGCGTTTTGCGCTGCTTCGCGATGTACGGGCCAGATAT
