>Addgene plasmid #190674 | pcDNA3.3_SARS2_omicron_BA.2.75 | depositor partial sequence | sequence record 369143 | spike
ATGTTTGTGTTCCTGGTGCTGCTGCCACTGGTGTCCAGCCAGTGTGTGAACCTGATCACCAGGACCCAAT
CCTACACCAACTCCTTCACCAGGGGAGTCTACTACCCTGACAAGGTGTTCAGGTCCTCTGTGCTGCACAG
CACCCAGGACCTGTTCCTGCCATTCTTCAGCAATGTGACCTGGTTCCATGCCATCCATGTGTCTGGCACC
AATGGCACCAAGAGGTTTGACAACCCTGTGCTGCCATTCAATGATGGAGTCTACTTTGCCAGCACAGAGA
AGAGCAACATCATCAGGGGCTGGATTTTTGGCACCACCCTGGACAGCAAGACCCAGTCCCTGCTGATTGT
GAACAATGCCACCAATGTGGTCATTAAGGTGTGTGAGTTCCAGTTCTGTAATGACCCATTCCTGGACGTC
TACTACCACGAGAACAACAAGTCCAGGATGGAGTCTGAGCTCAGGGTCTACTCCTCTGCCAACAACTGTA
CCTTTGAATATGTGAGCCAACCATTCCTGATGGACTTGGAGGGCAAGCAGGGCAACTTCAAGAACCTGAG
GGAGTTTGTGTTCAAGAACATTGATGGCTACTTCAAGATTTACAGCAAACACACACCAGTCAACCTGGGG
AGGGACCTGCCACAGGGCTTCTCTGCCTTGGAACCACTGGTGGACCTGCCAATTGGCATCAACATCACCA
GGTTCCAGACCCTGCTGGCTCTGCACAGGTCCTACCTGACACCTGGAGACTCCAGCTCTTCATGGACAGC
AGGAGCAGCAGCCTACTATGTGGGCTACCTCCAACCAAGGACCTTCCTGCTGAAATACAATGAGAATGGC
ACCATCACAGATGCTGTGGACTGTGCCCTGGACCCACTGTCTGAGACCAAGTGTACCCTGAAATCCTTCA
CAGTGGAGAAGGGCATCTACCAGACCAGCAACTTCAGGGTCCAACCAACAGAGAGCATTGTGAGGTTTCC
AAACATCACCAACCTGTGTCCATTTCACGAGGTGTTCAATGCCACCAGGTTTGCCTCTGTCTATGCCTGG
AACAGGAAGAGGATTAGCAACTGTGTGGCTGACTACTCTGTGCTCTACAACTTTGCCCCCTTCTTCGCCT
TCAAGTGTTATGGAGTGAGCCCAACCAAACTGAATGACCTGTGTTTCACCAATGTCTATGCTGACTCCTT
TGTGATTAGGGGAAATGAGGTGAGTCAGATTGCCCCTGGACAAACAGGCAACATTGCTGACTACAACTAC
AAACTGCCTGATGACTTCACAGGCTGTGTGATTGCCTGGAACTCCAACAAGCTGGACAGCAAGGTGTCAG
GCAACTACAACTACCTCTACAGACTGTTCAGGAAGAGCAAGCTGAAACCATTTGAGAGGGACATCAGCAC
AGAGATTTACCAGGCTGGCAACAAACCATGTAATGGAGTGGCGGGCTTCAACTGTTACTTTCCACTCCAG
TCCTATGGCTTCAGACCAACCTATGGAGTGGGCCACCAACCATACAGGGTGGTCGTGCTGTCCTTTGAAC
TGCTCCATGCCCCTGCCACAGTGTGTGGACCAAAGAAGAGCACCAACCTGGTGAAGAACAAGTGTGTGAA
CTTCAACTTCAATGGACTGACAGGCACAGGAGTGCTGACAGAGAGCAACAAGAAGTTCCTGCCATTCCAA
CAGTTTGGCAGGGACATTGCTGACACCACAGATGCTGTGAGGGACCCACAGACCTTGGAGATTCTGGACA
TCACACCATGTTCCTTTGGAGGAGTGTCTGTGATTACACCTGGCACCAACACCAGCAACCAGGTGGCTGT
GCTCTACCAGGGTGTGAACTGTACTGAGGTGCCTGTGGCTATCCATGCTGACCAACTTACACCAACCTGG
AGGGTCTACAGCACAGGCAGCAATGTGTTCCAGACCAGGGCTGGCTGTCTGATTGGAGCAGAGTATGTGA
ACAACTCCTATGAGTGTGACATCCCAATTGGAGCAGGCATCTGTGCCTCCTACCAGACCCAGACCAAGAG
CCATAGGAGGGCAAGGTCTGTGGCAAGCCAGAGCATCATTGCCTACACAATGAGTCTGGGAGCAGAGAAC
TCTGTGGCTTACAGCAACAACAGCATTGCCATCCCAACCAACTTCACCATCTCTGTGACCACAGAAATTC
TGCCTGTGAGTATGACCAAGACCTCTGTGGACTGTACAATGTATATCTGTGGAGACAGCACAGAGTGTAG
CAACCTGCTGCTCCAATATGGCTCCTTCTGTACCCAACTTAAGAGGGCTCTGACAGGCATTGCTGTGGAA
CAGGACAAGAACACCCAGGAGGTGTTTGCCCAGGTGAAGCAGATTTACAAGACACCTCCAATCAAGTACT
TTGGAGGCTTCAACTTCAGCCAGATTCTGCCTGACCCAAGCAAGCCAAGCAAGAGGTCCTTCATTGAGGA
CCTGCTGTTCAACAAGGTGACCCTGGCTGATGCTGGCTTCATCAAGCAATATGGAGACTGTCTGGGAGAC
ATTGCTGCAAGGGACCTGATTTGTGCCCAGAAGTTCAATGGACTGACCGTGCTGCCTCCACTGCTGACAG
ATGAGATGATTGCCCAATACACCTCTGCCCTGCTGGCTGGCACCATCACCTCTGGCTGGACCTTTGGAGC
AGGAGCAGCCCTCCAAATCCCATTTGCTATGCAGATGGCTTACAGGTTCAATGGCATTGGAGTGACCCAG
AATGTGCTCTATGAGAACCAGAAACTGATTGCCAACCAGTTCAACTCTGCCATTGGCAAGATTCAGGACT
CCCTGTCCAGCACAGCCTCTGCCCTGGGCAAACTCCAAGATGTGGTGAACCATAATGCCCAGGCTCTGAA
CACCCTGGTGAAGCAACTTTCCAGCAAGTTTGGAGCCATCTCCTCTGTGCTGAATGACATCCTGAGCAGA
CTGGACAAGGTGGAGGCTGAGGTCCAGATTGACAGACTGATTACAGGCAGACTCCAATCCCTCCAAACCT
ATGTGACCCAACAACTTATCAGGGCTGCTGAGATTAGGGCATCTGCCAACCTGGCTGCCACCAAGATGAG
TGAGTGTGTGCTGGGACAAAGCAAGAGGGTGGACTTCTGTGGCAAGGGCTACCACCTGATGAGTTTTCCA
CAGTCTGCCCCTCATGGAGTGGTGTTCCTGCATGTGACCTATGTGCCTGCCCAGGAGAAGAACTTCACCA
CAGCCCCTGCCATCTGCCATGATGGCAAGGCTCACTTTCCAAGGGAGGGAGTGTTTGTGAGCAATGGCAC
CCACTGGTTTGTGACCCAGAGGAACTTCTATGAACCACAGATTATCACCACAGACAACACCTTTGTGTCT
GGCAACTGTGATGTGGTGATTGGCATTGTGAACAACACAGTCTATGACCCACTCCAACCTGAACTGGACT
CCTTCAAGGAGGAACTGGACAAATACTTCAAGAACCACACCAGCCCTGATGTGGACCTGGGAGACATCTC
TGGCATCAATGCCTCTGTGGTGAACATCCAGAAGGAGATTGACAGACTGAATGAGGTGGCTAAGAACCTG
AATGAGTCCCTGATTGACCTCCAAGAACTGGGCAAATATGAACAATACATCAAGTGGCCATGGTACATCT
GGCTGGGCTTCATTGCTGGACTGATTGCCATTGTGATGGTGACCATAATGCTGTGTTGTATGACCTCCTG
TTGTTCCTGTCTGAAAGGCTGTTGTTCCTGTGGCTCCTGTTGTAAGTG
